Addgene plasmid #64234: pMSCV-PIG-miR-146a
Purpose: Expresses miR-146a in mammalian cells
Depositing lab: Joshua Mendell. Depositing organization: Johns Hopkins University and School of Medicine. Publication: Widespread microRNA repression by Myc contributes to tumorigenesis. Chang TC, Yu D, Lee YS, Wentzel EA, Arking DE, West KM, Dang CV, Thomas-Tikhonenko A, Mendell JT. Nat Genet. 2008 Jan;40(1):43-50. Epub 2007 Dec 9. 10.1038/ng.2007.30 PubMed 18066065.
Backbone
  Vector backbone: MSCV PIG
  Backbone manufacturer: Scott Lowe
  Backbone size w/o insert (bp): 7658
  Total vector size (bp): 8048
  Vector type: Mammalian Expression, Retroviral
Growth in bacteria
  Bacterial resistance: Ampicillin, 100 μg/mL
  Growth temperature: 37°C
  Growth strain: Stbl4
  Copy number: High Copy
Gene/Insert
  Gene/Insert name: miR146a
  Species: H. sapiens (human)
  Insert size (bp): 385
  GenBank ID: NR_029701
  Entrez Gene: MIR146A (a.k.a. MIRN146, MIRN146A, miR-146a, miRNA146A)
  Cloning method: Restriction Enzyme; 5′ cloning site XhoI (not destroyed); 3′ cloning site XhoI (not destroyed)
  Sequencing primers: 5′ TTGAACCTCCTCGTTCGACC; 3′ GATGTGGAATGTGTGCGAGG
Terms and licenses: Academic/Nonprofit Terms; Industry Terms: Not Available to Industry
How to cite: pMSCV-PIG-miR-146a was a gift from Joshua Mendell (Addgene plasmid # 64234 ; http://n2t.net/addgene:64234 ; RRID:Addgene_64234)
