[The description below was written by a language model from this plasmid's Addgene catalogue record and pLannotate feature annotations shown in this document.]
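Description:
pMSCV-PIG-miR-146a is a murine stem cell virus (MSCV)-based retroviral vector for expressing the human microRNA miR-146a in mammalian cells. It is built on the MSCV PIG (Puro-IRES-GFP) backbone and totals about 8.05 kb. In bacteria it is maintained through a high-copy ColE1/pUC-type origin and selected with ampicillin via the β-lactamase gene. The remaining bacterial region carries only fragments of lac, rop, bom, lacZα and tetracycline-resistance sequences, which are leftovers of earlier cloning vectors rather than functional elements.

The proviral portion is flanked by MESV/MSCV 5′ and 3′ long terminal repeats. Downstream of the 5′ LTR lie the Ψ packaging signal and a truncated, start-codon-less gag segment, which together allow the genomic RNA to be encapsidated when viral proteins are supplied in trans by a packaging system. A roughly 385 bp human genomic fragment spanning the mir-146 hairpin was inserted at an XhoI site (retained on both sides), just after the gag remnant. No separate promoter is annotated upstream of it, so the miRNA precursor is presumably transcribed from the 5′ LTR and processed by the cellular miRNA machinery.

Following the insert, a mouse PGK promoter drives a bicistronic cassette of puromycin N-acetyltransferase, an EMCV IRES and EGFP. Transduced cells can therefore be selected with puromycin and tracked or sorted by green fluorescence. The construct suits stable, integrating delivery of miR-146a for gain-of-function studies. It was deposited in connection with work on Myc-mediated microRNA repression in tumorigenesis.
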