Features (pLannotate 1.2.2; 22 found; start..end, strand, type, name):
    579..920     +  misc_feature   MESV Ψ: packaging signal of murine embryonic stem cell virus
    987..1403    +  CDS            gag (truncated): truncated Moloney murine leukemia virus (MMLV) gag gene lacking the start codon
   1620..1706    +  ncRNA          mir-146: Accession: RF00691 - microRNA mir-146
   1829..2328    +  promoter       PGK promoter: mouse phosphoglycerate kinase 1 promoter
   2349..2948    +  CDS            PuroR: puromycin N-acetyltransferase; pac from Streptomyces alboniger; confers resistance to puromycin
   3114..3576    +  misc_feature   IRES: internal ribosome entry site (IRES) of the encephalomyocarditis virus (EMCV)
   3590..4309    +  CDS            EGFP: the original enhanced GFP (Yang et al., 1996) mammalian codon-optimized
   4326..4352    +  misc_feature   MCS (fragment): pBluescript multiple cloning site
   4411..4925    +  LTR            3' LTR: 3' long terminal repeat from murine embryonic stem cell virus
   5118..5134    -  protein_bind   lac operator: The lac repressor binds to the lac operator to inhibit transcription in E. coli. This inhibition can be relieved by adding lactose or isopropyl-β-D-thiogalactopyranoside (IPTG). lac repressor encoded by lacI
   5142..5172    -  promoter       lac promoter: promoter for the E. coli lac operon
   5187..5208    -  protein_bind   CAP binding site: CAP binding activates transcription in the presence of cAMP. E. coli catabolite activator protein
   5221..5313    -  CDS            lacI (fragment): lac repressor; lacI; The lac repressor binds to the lac operator to inhibit transcription in E. coli. This inhibition can be relieved by adding lactose or isopropyl-β-D-thiogalactopyranoside (IPTG).
   5496..6084    -  rep_origin     ori: high-copy-number ColE1/pMB1/pBR322/pUC origin of replication
   6255..7115    -  CDS            AmpR: β-lactamase; bla; confers resistance to ampicillin, carbenicillin, and related antibiotics
   7116..7220    -  promoter       AmpR promoter: bla
   7315..7350    +  CDS            rop (fragment): Rop protein, which maintains plasmids at low copy number; rop
   7452..7551    +  misc_feature   bom (fragment): basis of mobility region from pBR322
   7557..7706    -  CDS            lacZα (fragment): LacZα fragment of β-galactosidase; lacZ fragment
   7706..7907    -  CDS            TcR (fragment): tetracycline efflux protein; tet; confers resistance to tetracycline
   7908..8006    +  CDS            env (fragment): murine leukemia virus gPr80 envelope polyprotein precursor; env; proteolytically cleaved into gp70SU and p15TM subunits
   8048..515     +  LTR            5' LTR (across the origin): 5' long terminal repeat from murine embryonic stem cell virus
>Addgene plasmid #64234 | pMSCV-PIG-miR-146a | depositor full sequence | sequence record 129758 | Full plasmid sequence
TGAAAGACCCCACCTGTAGGTTTGGCAAGCTAGCTTAAGTAACGCCATTTTGCAAGGCATGGAAAATACA
TAACTGAGAATAGAGAAGTTCAGATCAAGGTTAGGAACAGAGAGACAGCAGAATATGGGCCAAACAGGAT
ATCTGTGGTAAGCAGTTCCTGCCCCGGCTCAGGGCCAAGAACAGATGGTCCCCAGATGCGGTCCCGCCCT
CAGCAGTTTCTAGAGAACCATCAGATGTTTCCAGGGTGCCCCAAGGACCTGAAATGACCCTGTGCCTTAT
TTGAACTAACCAATCAGTTCGCTTCTCGCTTCTGTTCGCGCGCTTCTGCTCCCCGAGCTCAATAAAAGAG
CCCACAACCCCTCACTCGGCGCGCCAGTCCTCCGATAGACTGCGTCGCCCGGGTACCCGTATTCCCAATA
AAGCCTCTTGCTGTTTGCATCCGAATCGTGGACTCGCTGATCCTTGGGAGGGTCTCCTCAGATTGATTGA
CTGCCCACCTCGGGGGTCTTTCATTTGGAGGTTCCACCGAGATTTGGAGACCCCTGCCCAGGGACCACCG
ACCCCCCCGCCGGGAGGTAAGCTGGCCAGCGGTCGTTTCGTGTCTGTCTCTGTCTTTGTGCGTGTTTGTG
CCGGCATCTAATGTTTGCGCCTGCGTCTGTACTAGTTAGCTAACTAGCTCTGTATCTGGCGGACCCGTGG
TGGAACTGACGAGTTCTGAACACCCGGCCGCAACCCTGGGAGACGTCCCAGGGACTTTGGGGGCCGTTTT
TGTGGCCCGACCTGAGGAAGGGAGTCGATGTGGAATCCGACCCCGTCAGGATATGTGGTTCTGGTAGGAG
ACGAGAACCTAAAACAGTTCCCGCCTCCGTCTGAATTTTTGCTTTCGGTTTGGAACCGAAGCCGCGCGTC
TTGTCTGCTGCAGCGCTGCAGCATCGTTCTGTGTTGTCTCTGTCTGACTGTGTTTCTGTATTTGTCTGAA
AATTAGGGCCAGACTGTTACCACTCCCTTAAGTTTGACCTTAGGTCACTGGAAAGATGTCGAGCGGATCG
CTCACAACCAGTCGGTAGATGTCAAGAAGAGACGTTGGGTTACCTTCTGCTCTGCAGAATGGCCAACCTT
TAACGTCGGATGGCCGCGAGACGGCACCTTTAACCGAGACCTCATCACCCAGGTTAAGATCAAGGTCTTT
TCACCTGGCCCGCATGGACACCCAGACCAGGTCCCCTACATCGTGACCTGGGAAGCCTTGGCTTTTGACC
CCCCTCCCTGGGTCAAGCCCTTTGTACACCCTAAGCCTCCGCCTCCTCTTCCTCCATCCGCCCCGTCTCT
CCCCCTTGAACCTCCTCGTTCGACCCCGCCTCGATCCTCCCTTTATCCAGCCCTCACTCCTTCTCTAGGC
GCCGGAATTAGATCTCTCGAGAGAGATCCACCCACATCAGCCTTCCAGACTGCTGGCCTGGTCTCCTCCA
GATGTTTATAACTCATGAGTGCCAGGACTAGACCTGGTACTAGGAAGCAGCTGCATTGGATTTACCAGGC
TTTTCACTCTTGTATTTTACAGGGCTGGGACAGGCCTGGACTGCAAGGAGGGGTCTTTGCACCATCTCTG
AAAAGCCGATGTGTATCCTCAGCTTTGAGAACTGAATTCCATGGGTTGTGTCAGTGTCAGACCTGTGAAA
TTCAGTTCTTCAGCTGGGATATCTCTGTCATCGTGGGCTTGAGGACCTGGAGAGAGTAGATCCTGAAGAA
CTTTTTCAGTCTGCTGAAGAGCTTGGAAGACTGGAGACAGAAGGCAGAGTCTCAGGCTCGAGGTTAACGA
ATTCTACCGGGTAGGGGAGGCGCTTTTCCCAAGGCAGTCTGGAGCATGCGCTTTAGCAGCCCCGCTGGGC
ACTTGGCGCTACACAAGTGGCCTCTGGCCTCGCACACATTCCACATCCACCGGTAGGCGCCAACCGGCTC
CGTTCTTTGGTGGCCCCTTCGCGCCACCTTCTACTCCTCCCCTAGTCAGGAAGTTCCCCCCCGCCCCGCA
GCTCGCGTCGTGCAGGACGTGACAAATGGAAGTAGCACGTCTCACTAGTCTCGTGCAGATGGACAGCACC
GCTGAGCAATGGAAGCGGGTAGGCCTTTGGGGCAGCGGCCAATAGCAGCTTTGCTCCTTCGCTTTCTGGG
CTCAGAGGCTGGGAAGGGGTGGGTCCGGGGGCGGGCTCAGGGGCGGGCTCAGGGGCGGGGCGGGCGCCCG
AAGGTCCTCCGGAGGCCCGGCATTCTGCACGCTTCAAAAGCGCACGTCTGCCGCGCTGTTCTCCTCTTCC
TCATCTCCGGGCCTTTCGACCTGCAGCCCAAGCTTACCATGACCGAGTACAAGCCCACGGTGCGCCTCGC
CACCCGCGACGACGTCCCCAGGGCCGTACGCACCCTCGCCGCCGCGTTCGCCGACTACCCCGCCACGCGC
CACACCGTCGATCCGGACCGCCACATCGAGCGGGTCACCGAGCTGCAAGAACTCTTCCTCACGCGCGTCG
GGCTCGACATCGGCAAGGTGTGGGTCGCGGACGACGGCGCCGCGGTGGCGGTCTGGACCACGCCGGAGAG
CGTCGAAGCGGGGGCGGTGTTCGCCGAGATCGGCCCGCGCATGGCCGAGTTGAGCGGTTCCCGGCTGGCC
GCGCAGCAACAGATGGAAGGCCTCCTGGCGCCGCACCGGCCCAAGGAGCCCGCGTGGTTCCTGGCCACCG
TCGGCGTCTCGCCCGACCACCAGGGCAAGGGTCTGGGCAGCGCCGTCGTGCTCCCCGGAGTGGAGGCGGC
CGAGCGCGCCGGGGTGCCCGCCTTCCTGGAGACCTCCGCGCCCCGCAACCTCCCCTTCTACGAGCGGCTC
GGCTTCACCGTCACCGCCGACGTCGAGGTGCCCGAAGGACCGCGCACCTGGTGCATGACCCGCAAGCCCG
GTGCCTGACGCCCGCCCCACGACCCGCAGCGCCCGACCGAAAGGAGCGCACGACCCCATGCATCGAATTC
CGCCCCCCCCCCCTAACGTTACTGGCCGAAGCCGCTTGGAATAAGGCCGGTGTGCGTTTGTCTATATGTT
ATTTTCCACCATATTGCCGTCTTTTGGCAATGTGAGGGCCCGGAAACCTGGCCCTGTCTTCTTGACGAGC
ATTCCTAGGGGTCTTTCCCCTCTCGCCAAAGGAATGCAAGGTCTGTTGAATGTCGTGAAGGAAGCAGTTC
CTCTGGAAGCTTCTTGAAGACAAACAACGTCTGTAGCGACCCTTTGCAGGCAGCGGAACCCCCCACCTGG
CGACAGGTGCCTCTGCGGCCAAAAGCCACGTGTATAAGATACACCTGCAAAGGCGGCACAACCCCAGTGC
CACGTTGTGAGTTGGATAGTTGTGGAAAGAGTCAAATGGCTCTCCTCAAGCGTATTCAACAAGGGGCTGA
AGGATGCCCAGAAGGTACCCCATTGTATGGGATCTGATCTGGGGCCTCGGTGCACATGCTTTACATGTGT
TTAGTCGAGGTTAAAAAAACGTCTAGGCCCCCCGAACCACGGGGACGTGGTTTTCCTTTGAAAAACACGA
TGATAATATGGCCACAACCATGGTGAGCAAGGGCGAGGAGCTGTTCACCGGGGTGGTGCCCATCCTGGTC
GAGCTGGACGGCGACGTAAACGGCCACAAGTTCAGCGTGTCTGGCGAGGGCGAGGGCGATGCCACCTACG
GCAAGCTGACCCTGAAGTTCATCTGCACCACCGGCAAGCTGCCCGTGCCCTGGCCCACCCTCGTGACCAC
CCTGACCTACGGCGTGCAGTGCTTCAGCCGCTACCCCGACCACATGAAGCAGCACGACTTCTTCAAGTCC
GCCATGCCCGAAGGCTACGTCCAGGAGCGCACCATCTTCTTCAAGGACGACGGCAACTACAAGACCCGCG
CCGAGGTGAAGTTCGAGGGCGACACCCTGGTGAACCGCATCGAGCTGAAGGGCATCGACTTCAAGGAGGA
CGGCAACATCCTGGGGCACAAGCTGGAGTACAACTACAACAGCCACAACGTCTATATCATGGCCGACAAG
CAGAAGAACGGCATCAAGGCGAACTTCAAGATCCGCCACAACATCGAGGACGGCAGCGTGCAGCTCGCCG
ACCACTACCAGCAGAACACCCCCATCGGCGACGGCCCCGTGCTGCTGCCCGACAACCACTACCTGAGCAC
CCAGTCCGCCCTGAGCAAAGACCCCAACGAGAAGCGCGATCACATGGTCCTGCTGGAGTTCGTGACCGCC
GCCGGGATCACTCTCGGCATGGACGAGCTGTACAAGTAATGAATTAATTAAGAATTATCAAGCTTATCGA
TACCGTCGACCTGCAGCCAAGCTTATCGATAAAATAAAAGATTTTATTTAGTCTCCAGAAAAAGGGGGGA
ATGAAAGACCCCACCTGTAGGTTTGGCAAGCTAGCTTAAGTAACGCCATTTTGCAAGGCATGGAAAATAC
ATAACTGAGAATAGAGAAGTTCAGATCAAGGTTAGGAACAGAGAGACAGCAGAATATGGGCCAAACAGGA
TATCTGTGGTAAGCAGTTCCTGCCCCGGCTCAGGGCCAAGAACAGATGGTCCCCAGATGCGGTCCCGCCC
TCAGCAGTTTCTAGAGAACCATCAGATGTTTCCAGGGTGCCCCAAGGACCTGAAATGACCCTGTGCCTTA
TTTGAACTAACCAATCAGTTCGCTTCTCGCTTCTGTTCGCGCGCTTCTGCTCCCCGAGCTCAATAAAAGA
GCCCACAACCCCTCACTCGGCGCGCCAGTCCTCCGATAGACTGCGTCGCCCGGGTACCCGTGTATCCAAT
AAACCCTCTTGCAGTTGCATCCGACTTGTGGTCTCGCTGTTCCTTGGGAGGGTCTCCTCTGAGTGATTGA
CTACCCGTCAGCGGGGGTCTTTCATGGGTAACAGTTTCTTGAAGTTGGAGAACAACATTCTGAGGGTAGG
AGTCGAATATTAAGTAATCCTGACTCAATTAGCCACTGTTTTGAATCCACATACTCCAATACTCCTGAAA
TAGTTCATTATGGACAGCGCAGAAGAGCTGGGGAGAATTAATTCGTAATCATGGTCATAGCTGTTTCCTG
TGTGAAATTGTTATCCGCTCACAATTCCACACAACATACGAGCCGGAAGCATAAAGTGTAAAGCCTGGGG
TGCCTAATGAGTGAGCTAACTCACATTAATTGCGTTGCGCTCACTGCCCGCTTTCCAGTCGGGAAACCTG
TCGTGCCAGCTGCATTAATGAATCGGCCAACGCGCGGGGAGAGGCGGTTTGCGTATTGGGCGCTCTTCCG
CTTCCTCGCTCACTGACTCGCTGCGCTCGGTCGTTCGGCTGCGGCGAGCGGTATCAGCTCACTCAAAGGC
GGTAATACGGTTATCCACAGAATCAGGGGATAACGCAGGAAAGAACATGTGAGCAAAAGGCCAGCAAAAG
GCCAGGAACCGTAAAAAGGCCGCGTTGCTGGCGTTTTTCCATAGGCTCCGCCCCCCTGACGAGCATCACA
AAAATCGACGCTCAAGTCAGAGGTGGCGAAACCCGACAGGACTATAAAGATACCAGGCGTTTCCCCCTGG
AAGCTCCCTCGTGCGCTCTCCTGTTCCGACCCTGCCGCTTACCGGATACCTGTCCGCCTTTCTCCCTTCG
GGAAGCGTGGCGCTTTCTCATAGCTCACGCTGTAGGTATCTCAGTTCGGTGTAGGTCGTTCGCTCCAAGC
TGGGCTGTGTGCACGAACCCCCCGTTCAGCCCGACCGCTGCGCCTTATCCGGTAACTATCGTCTTGAGTC
CAACCCGGTAAGACACGACTTATCGCCACTGGCAGCAGCCACTGGTAACAGGATTAGCAGAGCGAGGTAT
GTAGGCGGTGCTACAGAGTTCTTGAAGTGGTGGCCTAACTACGGCTACACTAGAAGGACAGTATTTGGTA
TCTGCGCTCTGCTGAAGCCAGTTACCTTCGGAAAAAGAGTTGGTAGCTCTTGATCCGGCAAACAAACCAC
CGCTGGTAGCGGTGGTTTTTTTGTTTGCAAGCAGCAGATTACGCGCAGAAAAAAAGGATCTCAAGAAGAT
CCTTTGATCTTTTCTACGGGGTCTGACGCTCAGTGGAACGAAAACTCACGTTAAGGGATTTTGGTCATGA
GATTATCAAAAAGGATCTTCACCTAGATCCTTTTAAATTAAAAATGAAGTTTTAAATCAATCTAAAGTAT
ATATGAGTAAACTTGGTCTGACAGTTACCAATGCTTAATCAGTGAGGCACCTATCTCAGCGATCTGTCTA
TTTCGTTCATCCATAGTTGCCTGACTCCCCGTCGTGTAGATAACTACGATACGGGAGGGCTTACCATCTG
GCCCCAGTGCTGCAATGATACCGCGAGACCCACGCTCACCGGCTCCAGATTTATCAGCAATAAACCAGCC
AGCCGGAAGGGCCGAGCGCAGAAGTGGTCCTGCAACTTTATCCGCCTCCATCCAGTCTATTAATTGTTGC
CGGGAAGCTAGAGTAAGTAGTTCGCCAGTTAATAGTTTGCGCAACGTTGTTGCCATTGCTACAGGCATCG
TGGTGTCACGCTCGTCGTTTGGTATGGCTTCATTCAGCTCCGGTTCCCAACGATCAAGGCGAGTTACATG
ATCCCCCATGTTGTGCAAAAAAGCGGTTAGCTCCTTCGGTCCTCCGATCGTTGTCAGAAGTAAGTTGGCC
GCAGTGTTATCACTCATGGTTATGGCAGCACTGCATAATTCTCTTACTGTCATGCCATCCGTAAGATGCT
TTTCTGTGACTGGTGAGTACTCAACCAAGTCATTCTGAGAATAGTGTATGCGGCGACCGAGTTGCTCTTG
CCCGGCGTCAATACGGGATAATACCGCGCCACATAGCAGAACTTTAAAAGTGCTCATCATTGGAAAACGT
TCTTCGGGGCGAAAACTCTCAAGGATCTTACCGCTGTTGAGATCCAGTTCGATGTAACCCACTCGTGCAC
CCAACTGATCTTCAGCATCTTTTACTTTCACCAGCGTTTCTGGGTGAGCAAAAACAGGAAGGCAAAATGC
CGCAAAAAAGGGAATAAGGGCGACACGGAAATGTTGAATACTCATACTCTTCCTTTTTCAATATTATTGA
AGCATTTATCAGGGTTATTGTCTCATGAGCGGATACATATTTGAATGTATTTAGAAAAATAAACAAATAG
GGGTTCCGCGCACATTTCCCCGAAAAGTGCCACCTGACGTCTAAGAAACCATTATTATCATGACATTAAC
CTATAAAAATAGGCGTATCACGAGGCCCTTTCGTCTCGCGCGTTTCGGTGATGACGGTGAAAACCTCTGA
CACATGCAGCTCCCGGAGACGGTCACAGCTTGTCTGTAAGCGGATGCCGGGAGCAGACAAGCCCGTCAGG
GCGCGTCAGCGGGTGTTGGCGGGTGTCGGGGCTGGCTTAACTATGCGGCATCAGAGCAGATTGTACTGAG
AGTGCACCATATGCGGTGTGAAATACCGCACAGATGCGTAAGGAGAAAATACCGCATCAGGCGCCATTCG
CCATTCAGGCTGCGCAACTGTTGGGAAGGGCGATCGGTGCGGGCCTCTTCGCTATTACGCCAGCTGGCGA
AAGGGGGATGTGCTGCAAGGCGATTAAGTTGGGTAACGCCAGGGTTTTCCCAGTCACGACGTTGTAAAAC
GACGGCGCAAGGAATGGTGCATGCAAGGAGATGGCGCCCAACAGTCCCCCGGCCACGGGGCCTGCCACCA
TACCCACGCCGAAACAAGCGCTCATGAGCCCGAAGTGGCGAGCCCGATCTTCCCCATCGGTGATGTCGGC
GATATAGGCGCCAGCAACCGCACCTGTGGCGCCGGTGATGCCGGCCACGATGCGTCCGGCGTAGAGGCGA
TTAGTCCAATTTGTTAAAGACAGGATATCAGTGGTCCAGGCTCTAGTTTTGACTCAACAATATCACCAGC
TGAAGCCTATAGAGTACGAGCCATAGATAAAATAAAAGATTTTATTTAGTCTCCAGAAAAAGGGGGGAA
