>Addgene plasmid #64234 | pMSCV-PIG-miR-146a | addgene partial sequence | sequence record 129756 | pLXSN5 5'-CCCTTGAACCTCCTCGTTCGACC-3'
CCTTTATCCAGCCCTCACTCCTTCTCTAGGCGCCGGAATTAGATCTCTCGAGAGAGATCCACCCACATCA
GCCTTCCAGACTGCTGGCCTGGTCTCCTCCAGATGTTTATAACTCATGAGTGCCAGGACTAGACCTGGTA
CTAGGAAGCAGCTGCATTGGATTTACCAGGCTTTTCACTCTTGTATTTTACAGGGCTGGGACAGGCCTGG
ACTGCAAGGAGGGGTCTTTGCACCATCTCTGAAAAGCCGATGTGTATCCTCAGCTTTGAGAACTGAATTC
CATGGGTTGTGTCAGTGTCAGACCTGTGAAATTCAGTTCTTCAGCTGGGATATCTCTGTCATCGTGGGCT
TGAGGACCTGGAGAGAGTAGATCCTGAAGAACTTTTTCAGTCTGCTGAAGAGCTTGGAAGACTGGAGACA
GAAGGCAGAGTCTCAGGCTCGAGGTTAACGAATTCTACCGGGTAGGGGAGGCGCTTTTCCCAAGGCAGTC
TGGAGCATGCGCTTTAGCAGCCCCGCTGGGCACTTGGCGCTACACAAGTGGCCTCTGGCCTCGCACACAT
TCCACATCCACCGGTAGGCGCCAACCGGCTCCGTTCTTTGGTGGCCCCTTCGCGCCACCTTCTACTCCTC
CCCTAGTCAGGAAGTTCCCCCCCGCCCCGCAGCTCGCGTCGTGCAGGACGTGACAAATGGAAGTAGCACG
TCTCACTAGTCTCGTGCAGATGGACAGCACCGCTGAGCAATGGAAGCGGGTAGGCCTTTGGGGCAGCGGC
CAATAGCAGCTTTGCTCCTTCGCTTTCTGGGCTCAGAGGCTGGGAAGGGGTGGGTCCGGGGGCGGGCTCA
GGGGCGGGCTCAGGGGCGGGGCGGGCGCCCGAAGGTCCTCCGGAGGCCCGGCATTCTGCACGCTTCAAAA
GCGCACGTCTGCCGCGCTGTTCTCCTCTTCCTCATCTCCGGGCCTTTCGACCTGCAGCCCAAGCTTACCA
TGACCGAGTACAAGCCCACGGT
