>Addgene plasmid #64234 | pMSCV-PIG-miR-146a | addgene partial sequence | sequence record 129757 | IRES-F 5'-TGGCTCTCCTCAAGCGTATT-3'
AGGTACCCCATTGTATGGGATCTGATCTGGGGCCTCGGTGCACATGCTTTACATGTGTTTAGTCGAGGTT
AAAAAAACGTCTAGGCCCCCCGAACCACGGGGACGTGGTTTTCCTTTGAAAAACACGATGATAATATGGC
CACAACCATGGTGAGCAAGGGCGAGGAGCTGTTCACCGGGGTGGTGCCCATCCTGGTCGAGCTGGACGGC
GACGTAAACGGCCACAAGTTCAGCGTGTCTGGCGAGGGCGAGGGCGATGCCACCTACGGCAAGCTGACCC
TGAAGTTCATCTGCACCACCGGCAAGCTGCCCGTGCCCTGGCCCACCCTCGTGACCACCCTGACCTACGG
CGTGCAGTGCTTCAGCCGCTACCCCGACCACATGAAGCAGCACGACTTCTTCAAGTCCGCCATGCCCGAA
GGCTACGTCCAGGAGCGCACCATCTTCTTCAAGGACGACGGCAACTACAAGACCCGCGCCGAGGTGAAGT
TCGAGGGCGACACCCTGGTGAACCGCATCGAGCTGAAGGGCATCGACTTCAAGGAGGACGGCAACATCCT
GGGGCACAAGCTGGAGTACAACTACAACAGCCACAACGTCTATATCATGGCCGACAAGCAGAAGAACGGC
ATCAAGGCGAACTTCAAGATCCGCCACAACATCGAGGACGGCAGCGTGCAGCTCGCCGACCACTACCAGC
AGAACACCCCCATCGGCGACGGCCCCGTGCTGCTGCCCGACAACCACTACCTGAGCACCCAGTCCGCCCT
GAGCAAAGACCCCAACGAGAAGCGCGATCACATGGTCCTGCTGGAGTTCGTGACCGCCGCCGGGATCACT
CTCGGCATGGACGAGCTGTACAAGTAATGAATTAATTAAGAATTATCAAGCTTATCGATACCGTCGACCT
GCAGCCAAGCTTATCGATAAAATAAAAGATTTTATTTAGTCTCCAGAAAAAGGGGGGAATGAAAGACCCC
ACCTGTAGGTTTGGCAAGCTAGCTTAAGTAACGCCATTTTGCAAGGCATGGAAAATACATAACTGAGAAT
A
